Addgene plasmid #17583: hs casper RhoL-N17
Depositing lab: Denise Montell. Depositing organization: Johns Hopkins University and School of Medicine.
Backbone
  Vector backbone: pCaSpeR-hs
  Backbone manufacturer: DGRC
  Backbone size w/o insert (bp): 8900
  Vector type: Insect Expression
Growth in bacteria
  Bacterial resistance: Ampicillin, 100 μg/mL
  Growth temperature: 37°C
  Growth strain: DH5alpha
  Copy number: High Copy
Gene/Insert
  Gene/Insert name: RhoL
  Species: D. melanogaster (fly)
  Mutation: N17
  Entrez Gene: RhoL (a.k.a. Dmel_CG9366, 9366, CG9366, D-RhoL, DRhoL, DmRHO-L, Dmel\CG9366, Drac3, G, Mes1, Rac3, Rho-like, RhoL/Rac3, Rhol, anon-EST:CL1c2, rhoL, rhol, rol)
  Cloning method: Restriction Enzyme; 5′ cloning site EcoRI (not destroyed); 3′ cloning site Not1 (not destroyed)
  Sequencing primers: 5′ n/a
Terms and licenses: Academic/Nonprofit Terms; Industry Terms: Not Available to Industry
How to cite: hs casper RhoL-N17 was a gift from Denise Montell (Addgene plasmid # 17583 ; http://n2t.net/addgene:17583 ; RRID:Addgene_17583)
