[The description below was written by a language model from this plasmid's Addgene catalogue record.]
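Description:
hs casper RhoL-N17 is a Drosophila expression construct built on pCaSpeR-hs, a backbone of about 8.9 kb classed in the record as an insect expression vector. In general use, pCaSpeR-hs is a P-element transformation vector that carries a mini-white eye-colour marker for identifying transgenic flies, and places the cloned gene under an hsp70 heat-shock promoter so that expression can be switched on by a temperature shift. No feature table accompanies this entry, so these elements are inferred from the named backbone rather than confirmed for this plasmid. In bacteria the plasmid is maintained at high copy number under ampicillin selection.

The insert is the D. melanogaster gene RhoL (CG9366, also known as Rac3 or Rho-like), which encodes a small GTPase of the Rho family. It was cloned by restriction digestion between EcoRI at the 5′ end and NotI at the 3′ end, and both sites were retained. The insert carries the mutation listed as N17. In Rho- and Ras-family GTPases, an asparagine substitution at position 17 is the classic dominant-negative change, producing a protein thought to sequester activating exchange factors and so block signalling by the endogenous GTPase. The record itself does not spell out this interpretation, nor does it list the insert size, any epitope tags or any reporters.

The design suits temporally controlled, heat-inducible interference with RhoL function in transgenic flies or fly cells, for example to study Rho-family GTPase roles in cell behaviour and development, although the record does not state a specific purpose.
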