>Addgene plasmid #17583 | hs casper RhoL-N17 | addgene partial sequence | sequence record 23498 | 17583 with pCasper-hs
AGAGAGACTCTGAATAGGGAATTGGGAATTCGTCGACCCACGCGTCCGCGACATCGCGTGCGATCGGTTG
TTGCTATTCGTTTATCCGGTTTTATACTCTCGCCGCCGCCAGTTCGAGTAATCCACATCCACACTGCGAT
CAAGTCGCACGTCATCGCCAGCCAGACGTGTTGTTCGATTGATTATTGCAAATAGTACGCATACGGATAA
AAGTACGGGCACACAAGTCCCGTATCTAAAATTCTTGCTTAACAAAGACGAACGGGGAAAAAAACCGGGA
ATGACGGCGAACATAACGAAGAGTCCGCGCCCGCTGAAAATAACCATCGTGGGCGATGGCATGGTGGGCA
AAAACTGCATGCTGATAACCTACACACGGAACGAGTTCCCCGAGGAGTACATACCCACAGTGTTCGACAA
TCACGCCTGCAACATAGCCGTAGATGATCGGGACTACAATCTGACCCTCTGGGACACTGCCGGCCAGGAG
GATTACGAAAGGCTGCGCCCCCTGAGCTATCCCAGTACCAACTGCTTCCTGTTGTGCTATTCGATCAGCA
GTAGGACCTCATTCGAAAACGTGAAAAGCAAGTGGTGGCCGGAGATCCGTCACTTCTCCGCCCACGTTCC
CGTGGTTCTCGTGGGCCCGNAAACTGGACTTGCGCATNCCCAACTCGAAAATNTNNGGGACCNCNCAGGG
AGGGAAAAAGATGCGCAAAGAGATACNCGCATNCANCTTGGGNTCGAGTGCTCCGCCAAGAAGAAGCAGA
NCTGCAGCAGGTCTNCGAGGAGCGTTAGAGCCGTGGNAGAAACCAAGACANNTCAAGCATCGTGCAANAC
TGNGACTATGGTNGCTATTTAAATGTATAGGGAAGATAGC
